>Addgene plasmid #215702 | pcDNAintron-CDC50A-c3xFLAG | addgene full sequence | sequence record 426575 | Addgene NGS Result
GACGGATCGGGAGATCTCCCGATCCCCTATGGTGCACTCTCAGTACAATCTGCTCTGATGCCGCATAGTT
AAGCCAGTATCTGCTCCCTGCTTGTGTGTTGGAGGTCGCTGAGTAGTGCGCGAGCAAAATTTAAGCTACA
ACAAGGCAAGGCTTGACCGACAATTGCATGAAGAATCTGCTTAGGGTTAGGCGTTTTGCGCTGCTTCGCG
ATGTACGGGCCAGATATACGCGTTGACATTGATTATTGACTAGTTATTAATAGTAATCAATTACGGGGTC
ATTAGTTCATAGCCCATATATGGAGTTCCGCGTTACATAACTTACGGTAAATGGCCCGCCTGGCTGACCG
CCCAACGACCCCCGCCCATTGACGTCAATAATGACGTATGTTCCCATAGTAACGCCAATAGGGACTTTCC
ATTGACGTCAATGGGTGGAGTATTTACGGTAAACTGCCCACTTGGCAGTACATCAAGTGTATCATATGCC
AAGTACGCCCCCTATTGACGTCAATGACGGTAAATGGCCCGCCTGGCATTATGCCCAGTACATGACCTTA
TGGGACTTTCCTACTTGGCAGTACATCTACGTATTAGTCATCGCTATTACCATGGTGATGCGGTTTTGGC
AGTACATCAATGGGCGTGGATAGCGGTTTGACTCACGGGGATTTCCAAGTCTCCACCCCATTGACGTCAA
TGGGAGTTTGTTTTGGCACCAAAATCAACGGGACTTTCCAAAATGTCGTAACAACTCCGCCCCATTGACG
CAAATGGGCGGTAGGCGTGTACGGTGGGAGGTCTATATAAGCAGAGCTCGTTTAGTGAACCGTCAGATCG
CCTGGAGACGCCATCCACGCTGTTTTGACCTCCATAGAAGACACCGGGACCGATCCAGCCTCCGGGGGAT
CGATCCCCCCGATCCTGAGAACTTCAGGGTGAGTTTGGGGACCCTTGATTGTTCTTTCTTTTTCGCTATT
GTAAAATTCATGTTATATGGAGGGGGCAAAGTTTTCAGGGTGTTGTTTAGAATGGGAAGATGTCCCTTGT
ATCACCATGGACCCTCATGATAATTTTGTTTCTTTCACTTTCTACTCTGTTGACAACCATTGTCTCCTCT
TATTTTCTTTTCATTTTCTGTAACTTTTTCGTTAAACTTTAGCTTGCATTTGTAACGAATTTTTAAATTC
ACTTTTGTTTATTTGTCAGATTGTAAGTACTTTCTCTAATCACTTTTTTTTCAAGGCAATCAGGGTATAT
TATATTGTACTTCAGCACAGTTTTAGAGAACAATTGTTATAATTAAATGATAAGGTAGAATATTTCTGCA
TATAAATTCTGGCTGGCGTGGAAATATTCTTATTGGTAGAAACAACTACATCCTGGTCATCATCCTGCCT
TTCTCTTTATGGTTACAATGATATACACTGTTTGAGATGAGGATAAAATACTCTGAGTCCAAACCGGGCC
CCTCTGCTAACCATGTTCATGCCTTCTTCTTTTTCCTACAGCTCCTGGGCAACGTGCTGGTTATTGTGCT
GTCTCATCATTTTGGCAAAGAATTGTAATACGACTCACTATAGGGCGAATTCGGATCCACTAGTCCAGTG
TGGTGGAATTCTGCAGATCTAGAGCCTCTGCTAACCATGTTCATGCCTTCTTCTTTTTCCTACAGCTCCT
GGGCAACGTGCTGGTTATTGTGCTGTCTCATCATTTTGGCAAAGAATTCGAGCTCATCGATGCATGGTAC
CGATCGATGGCGATGAACTATAACGCGAAGGATGAAGTGGACGGTGGGCCCCCGTGTGCTCCGGGGGGCA
CCGCGAAGACTCGGAGACCGGATAACACGGCCTTCAAACAGCAACGGCTGCCAGCTTGGCAGCCCATCCT
TACGGCTGGCACGGTGCTACCTATTTTCTTCATCATCGGTCTCATCTTCATTCCCATCGGCATTGGCATT
TTTGTCACCTCCAACAACATCCGCGAGATCGAGATTGATTATACCGGAACAGAGCCTTCCAGTCCCTGTA
ATAAATGTTTATCTCCGGATGTGACACCTTGCTTTTGTACCATTAACTTCACACTGGAAAAGTCATTTGA
GGGCAACGTGTTTATGTATTATGGACTGTCTAATTTCTATCAAAACCATCGTCGTTACGTGAAATCCCGA
GATGATAGTCAACTAAATGGAGATTCTAGTGCTTTGCTTAATCCCAGTAAGGAATGTGAACCTTATCGAA
GAAATGAAGACAAACCAATTGCTCCTTGTGGAGCTATTGCCAACAGCATGTTTAATGATACATTAGAATT
GTTTCTCATTGGCAATGATTCTTATCCTATACCTATCGCTTTGAAAAAGAAAGGTATTGCTTGGTGGACA
GATAAAAATGTGAAATTCAGAAATCCCCCTGGAGGAGACAACCTGGAAGAACGATTTAAAGGTACAACAA
AGCCTGTGAACTGGCTTAAACCAGTTTACATGCTGGATTCTGACCCAGATAATAATGGATTCATAAATGA
GGATTTTATTGTTTGGATGCGTACTGCAGCATTACCTACTTTTCGCAAGTTGTATCGTCTTATAGAAAGG
AAAAGTGATTTACATCCAACATTACCAGCTGGCCGATACTCTTTGAATGTCACATACAATTACCCTGTAC
ATTATTTTGATGGACGAAAACGGATGATCTTGAGCACTATTTCATGGATGGGAGGAAAAAATCCATTTTT
GGGGATTGCTTACATCGCTGTTGGATCCATCTCCTTCCTTCTGGGAGTTGTACTGCTAGTAATTAATCAT
AAATATAGAAACAGTAGTAATACAGCTGACATTACCATTATGGACTACAAAGACCATGACGGTGATTATA
AAGATCATGATATCGACTACAAGGATGACGATGACAAGTAATTTCTCGAGTCTAGAGGGCCCGTTTAAAC
CCGCTGATCAGCCTCGACTGTGCCTTCTAGTTGCCAGCCATCTGTTGTTTGCCCCTCCCCCGTGCCTTCC
TTGACCCTGGAAGGTGCCACTCCCACTGTCCTTTCCTAATAAAATGAGGAAATTGCATCGCATTGTCTGA
GTAGGTGTCATTCTATTCTGGGGGGTGGGGTGGGGCAGGACAGCAAGGGGGAGGATTGGGAAGACAATAG
CAGGCATGCTGGGGATGCGGTGGGCTCTATGGCTTCTGAGGCGGAAAGAACCAGCTGGGGCTCTAGGGGG
TATCCCC
[124 nt withheld, positions 3228-3351]
C
[91 nt withheld, positions 3353-3443]
A
[49 nt withheld, positions 3445-3493]
CCTTTGACGTTGGAGTCCACGTTCTTT
[37 nt withheld, positions 3521-3557]
ACCCTATCTCGGTCTATTCTTTTGATTTATAAGGGATTTTGCCGATTTCGGCCTATTGGTTAAAAAATGA
GCTGATTTAACAAAAATTTAACGCGAATTAATTCTGTGGAATGTGTGTCAGTTAGGGTGTGGAAAGTCCC
CAGGCTCCCCAGCAGGCAGAAGTATGCAAAGCATGCATCTCAATTAGTCAGCAACCAGGTGTGGAAAGTC
CCCAGGCTCCCCAGCAGGCAGAAGTATGCAAAGCATGCATCTCAATTAGTCAGCAACCATAGTCCCGCCC
CTAACTCCGCCCATCCCGCCCCTAACTCCGCCCAGTTCCGCCCATTCTCCGCCCCATGGCTGACTAATTT
TTTTTATTTATGCAGAGGCCGAGGCCGCCTCTGCCTCTGAGCTATTCCAGAAGTAGTGAGGAGGCTTTTT
TGGAGGCCTAGGCTTTTGCAAAAAGCTCCCGGGAGCTTGTATATCCATTTTCGGATCTGATCAAGAGACA
GGATGAGGATCGTTTCGCATGATTGAACAAGATGGATTGCACGCAGGTTCTCCGGCCGCTTGGGTGGAGA
GGCTATTCGGCTATGACTGGGCACAACAGACAATCGGCTGCTCTGATGCCGCCGTGTTCCGGCTGTCAGC
GCAGGGGCGCCCGGTTCTTTTTGTCAAGACCGACCTGTCCGGTGCCCTGAATGAACTGCAGGACGAGGCA
GCGCGGCTATCGTGGCTGGCCACGACGGGCGTTCCTTGCGCAGCTGTGCTCGACGTTGTCACTGAAGCGG
GAAGGGACTGGCTGCTATTGGGCGAAGTGCCGGGGCAGGATCTCCTGTCATCTCACCTTGCTCCTGCCGA
GAAAGTATCCATCATGGCTGATGCAATGCGGCGGCTGCATACGCTTGATCCGGCTACCTGCCCATTCGAC
CACCAAGCGAAACATCGCATCGAGCGAGCACGTACTCGGATGGAAGCCGGTCTTGTCGATCAGGATGATC
TGGACGAAGAGCATCAGGGGCTCGCGCCAGCCGAACTGTTCGCCAGGCTCAAGGCGCGCATGCCCGACGG
CGAGGATCTCGTCGTGACCCATGGCGATGCCTGCTTGCCGAATATCATGGTGGAAAATGGCCGCTTTTCT
GGATTCATCGACTGTGGCCGGCTGGGTGTGGCGGACCGCTATCAGGACATAGCGTTGGCTACCCGTGATA
TTGCTGAAGAGCTTGGCGGCGAATGGGCTGACCGCTTCCTCGTGCTTTACGGTATCGCCGCTCCCGATTC
GCAGCGCATCGCCTTCTATCGCCTTCTTGACGAGTTCTTCTGAGCGGGACTCTGGGGTTCGAAATGACCG
ACCAAGCGACGCCCAACCTGCCATCACGAGATTTCGATTCCACCGCCGCCTTCTATGAAAGGTTGGGCTT
CGGAATCGTTTTCCGGGACGCCGGCTGGATGATCCTCCAGCGCGGGGATCTCATGCTGGAGTTCTTCGCC
CACCCCAACTTGTTTATTGCAGCTTATAATGGTTACAAATAAAGCAATAGCATCACAAATTTCACAAATA
AAGCATTTTTTTCACTGCATTCTAGTTGTGGTTTGTCCAAACTCATCAATGTATCTTATCATGTCTGTAT
ACCGTCGACCTCTAGCTAGAGCTTGGCGTAATCATGGTCATAGCTGTTTCCTGTGTGAAATTGTTATCCG
CTCACAATTCCACACAACATACGAGCCGGAAGCATAAAGTGTAAAGCCTGGGGTGCCTAATGAGTGAGCT
AACTCACATTAATTGCGTTGCGCTCACTGCCCGCTTTCCAGTCGGGAAACCTGTCGTGCCAGCTGCATTA
ATGAATCGGCCAACGCGCGGGGAGAGGCGGTTTGCGTATTGGGCGCTCTTCCGCTTCCTCGCTCACTGAC
TCGCTGCGCTCGGTCGTTCGGCTGCGGCGAGCGGTATCAGCTCACTCAAAGGCGGTAATACGGTTATCCA
CAGAATCAGGGGATAACGCAGGAAAGAACATGTGAGCAAAAGGCCAGCAAAAGGCCAGGAACCGTAAAAA
GGCCGCGTTGCTGGCGTTTTTCCATAGGCTCCGCCCCCCTGACGAGCATCACAAAAATCGACGCTCAAGT
CAGAGGTGGCGAAACCCGACAGGACTATAAAGATACCAGGCGTTTCCCCCTGGAAGCTCCCTCGTGCGCT
CTCCTGTTCCGACCCTGCCGCTTACCGGATACCTGTCCGCCTTTCTCCCTTCGGGAAGCGTGGCGCTTTC
TCATAGCTCACGCTGTAGGTATCTCAGTTCGGTGTAGGTCGTTCGCTCCAAGCTGGGCTGTGTGCACGAA
CCCCCCGTTCAGCCCGACCGCTGCGCCTTATCCGGTAACTATCGTCTTGAGTCCAACCCGGTAAGACACG
ACTTATCGCCACTGGCAGCAGCCACTGGTAACAGGATTAGCAGAGCGAGGTATGTAGGCGGTGCTACAGA
GTTCTTGAAGTGGTGGCCTAACTACGGCTACACTAGAAGAACAGTATTTGGTATCTGCGCTCTGCTGAAG
CCAGTTACCTTCGGAAAAAGAGTTGGTAGCTCTTGATCCGGCAAACAAACCACCGCTGGTAGCGGTGGTT
TTTTTGTTTGCAAGCAGCAGATTACGCGCAGAAAAAAAGGATCTCAAGAAGATCCTTTGATCTTTTCTAC
GGGGTCTGACGCTCAGTGGAACGAAAACTCACGTTAAGGGATTTTGGTCATGAGATTATCAAAAAGGATC
TTCACCTAGATCCTTTTAAATTAAAAATGAAGTTTTAAATCAATCTAAAGTATATATGAGTAAACTTGGT
CTGACAGTTACCAATGCTTAATCAGTGAGGCACCTATCTCAGCGATCTGTCTATTTCGTTCATCCATAGT
TGCCTGACTCCCCGTCGTGTAGATAACTACGATACGGGAGGGCTTACCATCTGGCCCCAGTGCTGCAATG
ATACCGCGAGACCCACGCTCACCGGCTCCAGATTTATCAGCAATAAACCAGCCAGCCGGAAGGGCCGAGC
GCAGAAGTGGTCCTGCAACTTTATCCGCCTCCATCCAGTCTATTAATTGTTGCCGGGAAGCTAGAGTAAG
TAGTTCGCCAGTTAATAGTTTGCGCAACGTTGTTGCCATTGCTACAGGCATCGTGGTGTCACGCTCGTCG
TTTGGTATGGCTTCATTCAGCTCCGGTTCCCAACGATCAAGGCGAGTTACATGATCCCCCATGTTGTGCA
AAAAAGCGGTTAGCTCCTTCGGTCCTCCGATCGTTGTCAGAAGTAAGTTGGCCGCAGTGTTATCACTCAT
GGTTATGGCAGCACTGCATAATTCTCTTACTGTCATGCCATCCGTAAGATGCTTTTCTGTGACTGGTGAG
TACTCAACCAAGTCATTCTGAGAATAGTGTATGCGGCGACCGAGTTGCTCTTGCCCGGCGTCAATACGGG
ATAATACCGCGCCACATAGCAGAACTTTAAAAGTGCTCATCATTGGAAAACGTTCTTCGGGGCGAAAACT
CTCAAGGATCTTACCGCTGTTGAGATCCAGTTCGATGTAACCCACTCGTGCACCCAACTGATCTTCAGCA
TCTTTTACTTTCACCAGCGTTTCTGGGTGAGCAAAAACAGGAAGGCAAAATGCCGCAAAAAAGGGAATAA
GGGCGACACGGAAATGTTGAATACTCATACTCTTCCTTTTTCAATATTATTGAAGCATTTATCAGGGTTA
TTGTCTCATGAGCGGATACATATTTGAATGTATTTAGAAAAATAAACAAATAGGGGTTCCGCGCACATTT
CCCCGAAAAGTGCCACCTGACGTC
Features (pLannotate 1.2.2; 23 found; start..end, strand, type, name):
     28..80      -  misc_feature   bom (fragment): basis of mobility region from pBR322
    235..614     +  enhancer       CMV enhancer: human cytomegalovirus immediate early enhancer
    615..818     +  promoter       CMV promoter: human cytomegalovirus (CMV) immediate early promoter
    939..1511    +  intron         β-globin intron: intron from rabbit β-globin gene
   1566..1584    +  promoter       T7 promoter: promoter for bacteriophage T7 RNA polymerase
   1635..1675    +  intron         β-globin intron (fragment): intron from rabbit β-globin gene
   1673..1729    +  CDS            HBB (fragment): HBB_LEPEU - Experimental evidence at protein level: Swiss-Prot protein existence level 1. Involved in oxygen transport from the lung to the various peripheral tissues. From Lepus europaeus (European hare).
   1757..2839    +  CDS            TMEM30A: CC50A_HUMAN - Also known as C6orf67, CDC50A. Experimental evidence at protein level: Swiss-Prot protein existence level 1. Accessory component of a P4-ATPase flippase complex which catalyzes the hydrolysis of ATP coupled to the transport of aminophospholipids from the outer to the inner leaflet of various membranes and ensures the maintenance of asymmetric distribution of phospholipids. Phospholipid translocation seems also to be implicated in vesicle formation and in uptake of lipid signaling molecules. The beta subunit may assist in binding of the phospholipid substrate. Required for the pro
   2843..2908    +  CDS            3xFLAG: three tandem FLAG® epitope tags, followed by an enterokinase cleavage site
   2958..3182    +  polyA_signal   bGH poly(A) signal: bovine growth hormone polyadenylation signal
   3186..3207    +  promoter       SV40 promoter (fragment): SV40 enhancer and early promoter
   3228..3656    +  rep_origin     f1 ori (sequence partly withheld): f1 bacteriophage origin of replication; arrow indicates direction of (+) strand synthesis
   3670..3999    +  promoter       SV40 promoter: SV40 enhancer and early promoter
   4066..4857    +  CDS            neo: KKA2_KLEPN - Also known as kan, nptII. Experimental evidence at protein level: Swiss-Prot protein existence level 1. Resistance to kanamycin, neomycin, paromomycin, ribostamycin, butirosin and gentamicin B. From Klebsiella pneumoniae.
   4881..5039    +  CDS            ble (fragment): BLE_KLEPN - Experimental evidence at protein level: Swiss-Prot protein existence level 1. Binding protein with a strong affinity to the bleomycin family of antibiotics. Binds to CL990; an antimitotic-antibiotic compound. From Klebsiella pneumoniae.
   5034..5155    +  polyA_signal   SV40 poly(A) signal: SV40 polyadenylation signal
   5228..5244    -  protein_bind   lac operator: The lac repressor binds to the lac operator to inhibit transcription in E. coli. This inhibition can be relieved by adding lactose or isopropyl-β-D-thiogalactopyranoside (IPTG). lac repressor encoded by lacI
   5252..5282    -  promoter       lac promoter: promoter for the E. coli lac operon
   5297..5318    -  protein_bind   CAP binding site: CAP binding activates transcription in the presence of cAMP. E. coli catabolite activator protein
   5331..5423    -  CDS            lacI (fragment): lac repressor; lacI; The lac repressor binds to the lac operator to inhibit transcription in E. coli. This inhibition can be relieved by adding lactose or isopropyl-β-D-thiogalactopyranoside (IPTG).
   5606..6194    -  rep_origin     ori: high-copy-number ColE1/pMB1/pBR322/pUC origin of replication
   6365..7225    -  CDS            AmpR: β-lactamase; bla; confers resistance to ampicillin, carbenicillin, and related antibiotics
   7226..7330    -  promoter       AmpR promoter: bla
