[The description below was written by a language model from this plasmid's Addgene catalogue record and pLannotate feature annotations shown in this document.]
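Description:
pcDNAintron-CDC50A-c3xFLAG is a mammalian expression plasmid built on the pcDNAintron backbone, a pcDNA-style vector that carries a rabbit β-globin intron in the 5′ untranslated region. It is propagated in E. coli through a high-copy ColE1/pUC-type origin with ampicillin selection from the β-lactamase gene. An f1 origin is also present, along with small leftover lac regulatory and bom fragments typical of this vector family. For selection in mammalian cells, an SV40 enhancer/early promoter drives the neomycin phosphotransferase gene, terminated by an SV40 polyadenylation signal, allowing G418 selection of stable transfectants.

The payload is the human CDC50A (TMEM30A) coding sequence fused at its C terminus to a 3xFLAG epitope tag. Transcription is driven by the CMV immediate-early enhancer and promoter and passes through the β-globin intron before reaching the open reading frame; inclusion of a spliceable intron is generally used to improve mRNA processing and expression. A short β-globin exon fragment lies just upstream of the insert, and the transcript ends at the bovine growth hormone polyadenylation signal. A T7 promoter sits between the intron and the insert, which can serve for in vitro transcription or as a sequencing primer site.

CDC50A is the accessory β-subunit of P4-ATPase flippase complexes, which move aminophospholipids such as phosphatidylserine to the inner membrane leaflet and so maintain lipid asymmetry. The plasmid is intended to produce FLAG-detectable CDC50A in human or other mammalian cells. The associated work concerns phosphatidylserine in the chikungunya virus envelope and its binding by TIM-1 receptors.
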