Addgene plasmid #215702: pcDNAintron-CDC50A-c3xFLAG
Purpose: Produces human CDC50A-c3xFLAG, a chaperone to phosphatidylserine flippase complexes
Depositing lab: Melinda Brindley. Depositing organization: University of Georgia. Publication: Chikungunya virus release is reduced by TIM-1 receptors through binding of envelope phosphatidylserine. Reyes Ballista JM, Hoover AJ, Noble JT, Acciani MD, Miazgowicz KL, Harrison SA, Tabscott GAL, Duncan A, Barnes DN, Jimenez AR, Brindley MA. J Virol. 2024 Jul 15:e0077524. doi: 10.1128/jvi.00775-24. PubMed 39007616.
Backbone
  Vector backbone: pcDNAintron
  Backbone size w/o insert (bp): 6205
  Vector type: Mammalian Expression
  Selectable markers: Neomycin (select with G418)
Growth in bacteria
  Bacterial resistance: Ampicillin, 100 μg/mL
  Growth temperature: 37°C
  Growth strain: DH5alpha
  Copy number: High Copy
Gene/Insert
  Gene/Insert name: CDC50A (alt name: TMEM30a)
  Species: H. sapiens (human)
  Insert size (bp): 1154
  Entrez Gene: TMEM30A (a.k.a. C6orf67, CDC50A)
  Promoter: CMV
  Cloning method: Ligation Independent Cloning
  Sequencing primers: 5′ TAATACGACTCACTATAGGG; 3′ TAGAAGGCACAGTCGAGG
Terms and licenses: Academic/Nonprofit Terms; Industry Terms: Not Available to Industry
How to cite: pcDNAintron-CDC50A-c3xFLAG was a gift from Melinda Brindley (Addgene plasmid # 215702 ; http://n2t.net/addgene:215702 ; RRID:Addgene_215702)
